Addgene plasmid #170602: p663-UBC-miniTurbo-V5-PRKACB_IDG-K
Purpose: Gateway destination clone of PRKACB (human) tagged with N-terminal miniTurbo-V5 for generating protein-proximity networks using proximity-dependent biotinylation proteomics
Depositing lab: Ben Major. Depositing organization: Washington University in Saint Louis.
Backbone
  Vector backbone: pDest663
  Backbone manufacturer: PEL
  Backbone size w/o insert (bp): 9019
  Vector type: Mammalian Expression, Lentiviral ; Gateway Destination
  Selectable markers: Puromycin
Growth in bacteria
  Bacterial resistance: Ampicillin, 100 μg/mL
  Growth temperature: 30°C
  Growth strain: DH10B
  Copy number: Low Copy
Gene/Insert
  Gene/Insert name: miniTurbo-V5-PRKACB (alt name: miniTurbo-V5)
  Species: H. sapiens (human)
  Entrez Gene: PRKACB (a.k.a. CAFD2, PKA C-beta, PKACB)
  Promoter: Ubiquitin
  Tag / fusion protein: miniTurbo-V5 (N terminal on insert)
  Cloning method: Gateway Cloning
  Sequencing primers: 5′ TGAAGCTCCGGTTTTGAACT; 3′ AATAGACCCGTGAAGCTGATC
Terms and licenses: Academic/Nonprofit Terms; Industry Terms: Not Available to Industry
Depositor comments: These plasmids were generated as part of the Illuminating the Druggable Genome (IDG) program sponsored by the NIH Common Fund. The goal of this program is to identify, gather, and distribute information and resources for proteins that currently are not well-studied yet belong to commonly drug-targeted protein families: protein kinases, non-olfactory G-protein coupled receptors (GPCRs), and ion channels. The IDG program is designed to develop fundamental research tools for understudied proteins, elucidate their function, and disseminate the IDG-related resources and data to the greater scientific community. These lentiviral gateway destination plasmids were generated, as part of the Kinase-Data and Resource Generating Center (DRGC), using the single fragment or multisite gateway cloning technology. They were used for generating proteomics-based protein-interaction and protein-proximity networks that can be accessed through the kinase-DRGC website https://darkkinome.org/. Each plasmid has either an N- or C-terminal fusion protein (Flag/ V5/V5-miniTurbo/V5-TurboID/miniTurbo-V5/TurboID-V5) tagged understudied kinase driven under either a CMV or Ubiquitin (UBC) promoter. All inserts in the pENTR plasmids used to generate the deposited destination plasmids were end-sequenced and insert size validated prior to multi-site gateway cloning. The combined insert size of the single fragment or three fragment destination plasmids were confirmed by restriction digestion (BsrGI, and EcoRV for pDest667; BsrGI, EcoRV, and BstZ17I for pDest663; and BsrGI for pHAGE) and all plasmids were partially sequenced to ensure in-frame ORFs and fusion tags.
How to cite: p663-UBC-miniTurbo-V5-PRKACB_IDG-K was a gift from Ben Major (Addgene plasmid # 170602 ; http://n2t.net/addgene:170602 ; RRID:Addgene_170602)
