[The description below was written by a language model from this plasmid's Addgene catalogue record and pLannotate feature annotations shown in this document.]
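Description:
p663-UBC-miniTurbo-V5-PRKACB_IDG-K is a lentiviral mammalian expression plasmid built on the pDest663 backbone by multisite Gateway recombination. In E. coli it is maintained through a ColE1/pUC-type origin and selected with ampicillin (AmpR, β-lactamase). The catalogue lists it as low copy even though the annotated origin is of the high-copy type. An f1 origin and remnants of a lac/lacZα cloning region flanked by T3 and T7 promoters are also present. The viral portion has a third-generation layout: an RSV promoter drives a truncated HIV-1 5' LTR, followed by the Ψ packaging signal with a gag fragment, the RRE for Rev-dependent export of the genomic RNA, and the cPPT/CTS. A second truncated LTR with an SV40 poly(A) signal and SV40 origin closes the transfer cassette.

Between the LTRs, the human ubiquitin C promoter, flanked by attB4 and attB5 recombination scars, drives an open reading frame in which miniTurbo, an engineered truncated E. coli biotin ligase, is fused at the N-terminus of human PRKACB, the catalytic beta subunit of cAMP-dependent protein kinase. The kinase coding sequence sits between attB1 and attB2. The record specifies a V5 epitope between miniTurbo and the kinase, although the feature table does not annotate it separately. A WPRE downstream enhances transcript expression, and a separate mouse PGK promoter drives puromycin N-acetyltransferase for selecting transduced cells. The construct was made within the Illuminating the Druggable Genome programme's kinase resource. It is intended for proximity-dependent biotinylation proteomics, in which proteins near the tagged kinase are biotinylated so that its protein-proximity network can be mapped.
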