Features (pLannotate 1.2.2; 33 found; start..end, strand, type, name):
      1..27      +  rep_origin     M13 ori (fragment): M13 bacteriophage origin of replication; arrow indicates direction of (+) strand synthesis
     53..157     +  promoter       AmpR promoter: bla
    158..1018    +  CDS            AmpR: β-lactamase; bla; confers resistance to ampicillin, carbenicillin, and related antibiotics
   1189..1777    +  rep_origin     ori: high-copy-number ColE1/pMB1/pBR322/pUC origin of replication
   1960..2052    +  CDS            lacI (fragment): lac repressor; lacI; The lac repressor binds to the lac operator to inhibit transcription in E. coli. This inhibition can be relieved by adding lactose or isopropyl-β-D-thiogalactopyranoside (IPTG).
   2065..2086    +  protein_bind   CAP binding site: CAP binding activates transcription in the presence of cAMP. E. coli catabolite activator protein
   2101..2131    +  promoter       lac promoter: promoter for the E. coli lac operon
   2135..2157    +  protein_bind   lac operator (fragment): The lac repressor binds to the lac operator to inhibit transcription in E. coli. This inhibition can be relieved by adding lactose or isopropyl-β-D-thiogalactopyranoside (IPTG). lac repressor encoded by lacI
   2200..2218    +  promoter       T3 promoter: promoter for bacteriophage T3 RNA polymerase
   2246..2472    +  promoter       RSV promoter: Rous sarcoma virus enhancer/promoter
   2473..2653    +  LTR            5' LTR (truncated): truncated 5' long terminal repeat (LTR) from HIV-1
   2700..2825    +  misc_feature   HIV-1 Ψ: packaging signal of human immunodeficiency virus type 1
   2809..3172    +  CDS            HIV-1 gag (fragment): gag protein from human immunodeficiency virus 1; gag
   3318..3551    +  misc_feature   RRE: The Rev response element (RRE) of HIV-1 allows for Rev-dependent mRNA export from the nucleus to the cytoplasm.
   3928..4028    +  CDS            Rev (fragment): human immunodeficiency virus 1 (HIV-1) Rev protein; rev; enhances nuclear export of unspliced and incompletely spliced viral mRNAs
   4047..4163    +  misc_feature   cPPT/CTS: central polypurine tract and central termination sequence of HIV-1
   4197..4217    +  protein_bind   attB4: mutant version of attB; core recombination site for the Gateway® BP reaction BP Clonase™
   4217..5428    +  promoter       UbC promoter: human ubiquitin C promoter
   5432..5450    -  protein_bind   attB5 (fragment): mutant version of attB; core recombination site for the Gateway® BP reaction BP Clonase™
   5465..6235    +  CDS            miniTurbo: N-terminally truncated mutant of the E. coli biotin ligase BioID engineered for improved catalytic efficiency (Branon et al., 2018)
   6284..6308    +  protein_bind   attB1: mutant version of attB; recombination site for the Gateway® BP reaction BP Clonase™
   6497..7507    +  CDS            PRKACB: KAPCB_HUMAN - Experimental evidence at protein level: Swiss-Prot protein existence level 1. Mediates cAMP-dependent signaling triggered by receptor binding to GPCRs. PKA activation regulates diverse cellular processes such as cell proliferation, the cell cycle, differentiation and regulation of microtubule dynamics, chromatin condensation and decondensation, nuclear envelope disassembly and reassembly, as well as regulation of intracellular transport mechanisms and ion flux. Regulates the abundance of compartmentalized pools of its regulatory subunits through phosphorylation of PJA2 which bind
   7515..7539    -  protein_bind   attB2: mutant version of attB; recombination site for the Gateway® BP reaction BP Clonase™
   7569..8157    +  misc_feature   WPRE: woodchuck hepatitis virus posttranscriptional regulatory element
   8171..8670    +  promoter       PGK promoter: mouse phosphoglycerate kinase 1 promoter
   8691..9290    +  CDS            PuroR: puromycin N-acetyltransferase; pac from Streptomyces alboniger; confers resistance to puromycin
   9358..9495    +  CDS            nef (fragment): NEF_HV1LA - Experimental evidence at protein level: Swiss-Prot protein existence level 1. Extracellular Nef protein targets CD4(+) T-lymphocytes for apoptosis by interacting with CXCR4 surface receptors. From Human immunodeficiency virus type 1 group M subtype B (isolate Lai) (HIV-1).
   9481..9661    +  LTR            5' LTR (truncated): truncated 5' long terminal repeat (LTR) from HIV-1
   9733..9854    +  polyA_signal   SV40 poly(A) signal: SV40 polyadenylation signal
   9894..10029   +  rep_origin     SV40 ori: SV40 origin of replication
  10050..10068   -  promoter       T7 promoter: promoter for bacteriophage T7 RNA polymerase
  10076..10231   +  CDS            lacZα (fragment): LacZα fragment of β-galactosidase; lacZ fragment
  10236..10664   +  rep_origin     f1 ori (sequence partly withheld): f1 bacteriophage origin of replication; arrow indicates direction of (+) strand synthesis
>Addgene plasmid #170602 | p663-UBC-miniTurbo-V5-PRKACB_IDG-K | addgene full sequence | sequence record 335769 | Addgene NGS Result
TTAACAAAATATTAACGCTTACAATTTAGGTGGCACTTTTCGGGGAAATGTGCGCGGAACCCCTATTTGT
TTATTTTTCTAAATACATTCAAATATGTATCCGCTCATGAGACAATAACCCTGATAAATGCTTCAATAAT
ATTGAAAAAGGAAGAGTATGAGTATTCAACATTTCCGTGTCGCCCTTATTCCCTTTTTTGCGGCATTTTG
CCTTCCTGTTTTTGCTCACCCAGAAACGCTGGTGAAAGTAAAAGATGCTGAAGATCAGTTGGGTGCACGA
GTGGGTTACATCGAACTGGATCTCAACAGCGGTAAGATCCTTGAGAGTTTTCGCCCCGAAGAACGTTTTC
CAATGATGAGCACTTTTAAAGTTCTGCTATGTGGCGCGGTATTATCCCGTATTGACGCCGGGCAAGAGCA
ACTCGGTCGCCGCATACACTATTCTCAGAATGACTTGGTTGAGTACTCACCAGTCACAGAAAAGCATCTT
ACGGATGGCATGACAGTAAGAGAATTATGCAGTGCTGCCATAACCATGAGTGATAACACTGCGGCCAACT
TACTTCTGACAACGATCGGAGGACCGAAGGAGCTAACCGCTTTTTTGCACAACATGGGGGATCATGTAAC
TCGCCTTGATCGTTGGGAACCGGAGCTGAATGAAGCCATACCAAACGACGAGCGTGACACCACGATGCCT
GTAGCAATGGCAACAACGTTGCGCAAACTATTAACTGGCGAACTACTTACTCTAGCTTCCCGGCAACAAT
TAATAGACTGGATGGAGGCGGATAAAGTTGCAGGACCACTTCTGCGCTCGGCCCTTCCGGCTGGCTGGTT
TATTGCTGATAAATCTGGAGCCGGTGAGCGTGGGTCTCGCGGTATCATTGCAGCACTGGGGCCAGATGGT
AAGCCCTCCCGTATCGTAGTTATCTACACGACGGGGAGTCAGGCAACTATGGATGAACGAAATAGACAGA
TCGCTGAGATAGGTGCCTCACTGATTAAGCATTGGTAACTGTCAGACCAAGTTTACTCATATATACTTTA
GATTGATTTAAAACTTCATTTTTAATTTAAAAGGATCTAGGTGAAGATCCTTTTTGATAATCTCATGACC
AAAATCCCTTAACGTGAGTTTTCGTTCCACTGAGCGTCAGACCCCGTAGAAAAGATCAAAGGATCTTCTT
GAGATCCTTTTTTTCTGCGCGTAATCTGCTGCTTGCAAACAAAAAAACCACCGCTACCAGCGGTGGTTTG
TTTGCCGGATCAAGAGCTACCAACTCTTTTTCCGAAGGTAACTGGCTTCAGCAGAGCGCAGATACCAAAT
ACTGTTCTTCTAGTGTAGCCGTAGTTAGGCCACCACTTCAAGAACTCTGTAGCACCGCCTACATACCTCG
CTCTGCTAATCCTGTTACCAGTGGCTGCTGCCAGTGGCGATAAGTCGTGTCTTACCGGGTTGGACTCAAG
ACGATAGTTACCGGATAAGGCGCAGCGGTCGGGCTGAACGGGGGGTTCGTGCACACAGCCCAGCTTGGAG
CGAACGACCTACACCGAACTGAGATACCTACAGCGTGAGCTATGAGAAAGCGCCACGCTTCCCGAAGGGA
GAAAGGCGGACAGGTATCCGGTAAGCGGCAGGGTCGGAACAGGAGAGCGCACGAGGGAGCTTCCAGGGGG
AAACGCCTGGTATCTTTATAGTCCTGTCGGGTTTCGCCACCTCTGACTTGAGCGTCGATTTTTGTGATGC
TCGTCAGGGGGGCGGAGCCTATGGAAAAACGCCAGCAACGCGGCCTTTTTACGGTTCCTGGCCTTTTGCT
GGCCTTTTGCTCACATGTTCTTTCCTGCGTTATCCCCTGATTCTGTGGATAACCGTATTACCGCCTTTGA
GTGAGCTGATACCGCTCGCCGCAGCCGAACGACCGAGCGCAGCGAGTCAGTGAGCGAGGAAGCGGAAGAG
CGCCCAATACGCAAACCGCCTCTCCCCGCGCGTTGGCCGATTCATTAATGCAGCTGGCACGACAGGTTTC
CCGACTGGAAAGCGGGCAGTGAGCGCAACGCAATTAATGTGAGTTAGCTCACTCATTAGGCACCCCAGGC
TTTACACTTTATGCTTCCGGCTCGTATGTTGTGTGGAATTGTGAGCGGATAACAATTTCACACAGGAAAC
AGCTATGACCATGATTACGCCAAGCGCGCAATTAACCCTCACTAAAGGGAACAAAAGCTGGAGCTGCAAG
CTTAATGTAGTCTTATGCAATACTCTTGTAGTCTTGCAACATGGTAACGATGAGTTAGCAACATGCCTTA
CAAGGAGAGAAAAAGCACCGTGCATGCCGATTGGTGGAAGTAAGGTGGTACGATCGTGCCTTATTAGGAA
GGCAACAGACGGGTCTGACATGGATTGGACGAACCACTGAATTGCCGCATTGCAGAGATATTGTATTTAA
GTGCCTAGCTCGATACATAAACGGGTCTCTCTGGTTAGACCAGATCTGAGCCTGGGAGCTCTCTGGCTAA
CTAGGGAACCCACTGCTTAAGCCTCAATAAAGCTTGCCTTGAGTGCTTCAAGTAGTGTGTGCCCGTCTGT
TGTGTGACTCTGGTAACTAGAGATCCCTCAGACCCTTTTAGTCAGTGTGGAAAATCTCTAGCAGTGGCGC
CCGAACAGGGACTTGAAAGCGAAAGGGAAACCAGAGGAGCTCTCTCGACGCAGGACTCGGCTTGCTGAAG
CGCGCACGGCAAGAGGCGAGGGGCGGCGACTGGTGAGTACGCCAAAAATTTTGACTAGCGGAGGCTAGAA
GGAGAGAGATGGGTGCGAGAGCGTCAGTATTAAGCGGGGGAGAATTAGATCGCGATGGGAAAAAATTCGG
TTAAGGCCAGGGGGAAAGAAAAAATATAAATTAAAACATATAGTATGGGCAAGCAGGGAGCTAGAACGAT
TCGCAGTTAATCCTGGCCTGTTAGAAACATCAGAAGGCTGTAGACAAATACTGGGACAGCTACAACCATC
CCTTCAGACAGGATCAGAAGAACTTAGATCATTATATAATACAGTAGCAACCCTCTATTGTGTGCATCAA
AGGATAGAGATAAAAGACACCAAGGAAGCTTTAGACAAGATAGAGGAAGAGCAAAACAAAAGTAAGACCA
CCGCACAGCAAGCGGCCGCTGATCTTCAGACCTGGAGGAGGAGATATGAGGGACAATTGGAGAAGTGAAT
TATATAAATATAAAGTAGTAAAAATTGAACCATTAGGAGTAGCACCCACCAAGGCAAAGAGAAGAGTGGT
GCAGAGAGAAAAAAGAGCAGTGGGAATAGGAGCTTTGTTCCTTGGGTTCTTGGGAGCAGCAGGAAGCACT
ATGGGCGCAGCGTCAATGACGCTGACGGTACAGGCCAGACAATTATTGTCTGGTATAGTGCAGCAGCAGA
ACAATTTGCTGAGGGCTATTGAGGCGCAACAGCATCTGTTGCAACTCACAGTCTGGGGCATCAAGCAGCT
CCAGGCAAGAATCCTGGCTGTGGAAAGATACCTAAAGGATCAACAGCTCCTGGGGATTTGGGGTTGCTCT
GGAAAACTCATTTGCACCACTGCTGTGCCTTGGAATGCTAGTTGGAGTAATAAATCTCTGGAACAGATTT
GGAATCACACGACCTGGATGGAGTGGGACAGAGAAATTAACAATTACACAAGCTTAATACACTCCTTAAT
TGAAGAATCGCAAAACCAGCAAGAAAAGAATGAACAAGAATTATTGGAATTAGATAAATGGGCAAGTTTG
TGGAATTGGTTTAACATAACAAATTGGCTGTGGTATATAAAATTATTCATAATGATAGTAGGAGGCTTGG
TAGGTTTAAGAATAGTTTTTGCTGTACTTTCTATAGTGAATAGAGTTAGGCAGGGATATTCACCATTATC
GTTTCAGACCCACCTCCCAACCCCGAGGGGACCCGACAGGCCCGAAGGAATAGAAGAAGAAGGTGGAGAG
AGAGACAGAGACAGATCCATTCGATTAGTGAACGGATCTCGACGGTATCGGTTAACTTTTAAAAGAAAAG
GGGGGATTGGGGGGTACAGTGCAGGGGAAAGAATAGTAGACATAATAGCAACAGACATACAAACTAAAGA
ATTACAAAAACAAATTACAAAATTCAAAATTTTATCGTCCAGTGTGGTGGAATTCTGCAGATATCACAAC
TTTGTATAGAAAAGTTGGCCTCCGCGCCGGGTTTTGGCGCCTCCCGCGGGCGCCCCCCTCCTCACGGCGA
GCGCTGCCACGTCAGACGAAGGGCGCAGCGAGCGTCCTGATCCTTCCGCCCGGACGCTCAGGACAGCGGC
CCGCTGCTCATAAGACTCGGCCTTAGAACCCCAGTATCAGCAGAAGGACATTTTAGGACGGGACTTGGGT
GACTCTAGGGCACTGGTTTTCTTTCCAGAGAGCGGAACAGGCGAGGAAAAGTAGTCCCTTCTCGGCGATT
CTGCGGAGGGATCTCCGTGGGGCGGTGAACGCCGATGATTATATAAGGACGCGCCGGGTGTGGCACAGCT
AGTTCCGTCGCAGCCGGGATTTGGGTCGCGGTTCTTGTTTGTGGATCGCTGTGATCGTCACTTGGTGAGT
AGCGGGCTGCTGGGCTGGCCGGGGCTTTCGTGGCCGCCGGGCCGCTCGGTGGGACGGAAGCGTGTGGAGA
GACCGCCAAGGGCTGTAGTCTGGGTCCGCGAGCAAGGTTGCCCTGAACTGGGGGTTGGGGGGAGCGCAGC
AAAATGGCGGCTGTTCCCGAGTCTTGAATGGAAGACGCTTGTGAGGCGGGCTGTGAGGTCGTTGAAACAA
GGTGGGGGGCATGGTGGGCGGCAAGAACCCAAGGTCTTGAGGCCTTCGCTAATGCGGGAAAGCTCTTATT
CGGGTGAGATGGGCTGGGGCACCATCTGGGGACCCTGACGTGAAGTTTGTCACTGACTGGAGAACTCGGT
TTGTCGTCTGTTGCGGGGGCGGCAGTTATGGCGGTGCCGTTGGGCAGTGCACCCGTACCTTTGGGAGCGC
GCGCCCTCGTCGTGTCGTGACGTCACCCGTTCTGTTGGCTTATAATGCAGGGTGGGGCCACCTGCCGGTA
GGTGTGCGGTAGGCTTTTCTCCGTCGCAGGACGCAGGGTTCGGGCCTAGGGTAGGCTCTCCTGAATCGAC
AGGCGCCGGACCTCTGGTGAGGGGAGGGATAAGTGAGGCGTCAGTTTCTTTGGTCGGTTTTATGTACCTA
TCTTCTTAAGTAGCTGAAGCTCCGGTTTTGAACTATGCGCTCGGGGTTGGCGAGTGTGTTTTGTGAAGTT
TTTTAGGCACCTTTTGAAATGTAATCATTTGGGTCAATATGTAATTTTCAGTGTTAGACTAGTAAATTGT
CCGCTAAATTCTGGCCGTTTTTGGCTTTTTTGTTAGACGGCCAACTTTTGTATACAAAGTGGGCCACCAT
GGGAATCCCGCTGCTGAACGCTAAACAGATTCTGGGACAGCTGGACGGCGGGAGCGTGGCAGTCCTGCCT
GTGGTCGACTCCACCAATCAGTACCTGCTGGATCGAATCGGCGAGCTGAAGAGTGGGGATGCTTGCATTG
CAGAATATCAGCAGGCAGGGAGAGGAAGCAGAGGGAGGAAATGGTTCTCTCCTTTTGGAGCTAACCTGTA
CCTGAGTATGTTTTGGCGCCTGAAGCGGGGACCAGCAGCAATCGGCCTGGGCCCGGTCATCGGAATTGTC
ATGGCAGAAGCGCTGCGAAAGCTGGGAGCAGACAAGGTGCGAGTCAAATGGCCCAATGACCTGTATCTGC
AGGATAGAAAGCTGGCAGGCATCCTGGTGGAGCTGGCCGGAATAACAGGCGATGCTGCACAGATCGTCAT
TGGCGCCGGGATTAACGTGGCTATGAGGCGCGTGGAGGAAAGCGTGGTCAATCAGGGCTGGATCACACTG
CAGGAAGCAGGGATTAACCTGGACAGGAATACTCTGGCCGCTATGCTGATCCGAGAGCTGCGGGCAGCCC
TGGAACTGTTCGAGCAGGAAGGCCTGGCTCCATATCTGTCACGGTGGGAGAAGCTGGATAACTTCATCAA
TAGACCCGTGAAGCTGATCATTGGGGACAAAGAGATTTTCGGGATTAGCCGGGGGATTGATAAACAGGGA
GCCCTGCTGCTGGAACAGGACGGAGTTATCAAACCCTGGATGGGCGGAGAAATCAGTCTGCGGTCTGCCG
AAAAGGCTAGCGGCAAGCCCATCCCCAACCCCCTGCTGGGCCTGGACAGCACCACAAGTTTGTACAAAAA
AGCAGGCTCCACCATGGCAGCTTATAGAGAACCACCTTGTAACCAGTATACAGGTACAACTACAGCTCTT
CAGAAATTGGAAGGTTTTGCTAGCCGGTTATTTCATAGACACTCTAAAGGTACTGCACATGATCAGAAAA
CAGCTCTGGAAAATGACAGCCTTCATTTCTCTGAGCATACTGCCTTATGGGACAGATCAATGAAAGAGTT
TCTAGCCAAAGCCAAAGAAGACTTTTTGAAAAAATGGGAGAATCCAACTCAGAATAATGCCGGACTTGAA
GATTTTGAAAGGAAAAAAACCCTTGGAACAGGTTCATTTGGAAGAGTCGTGTTGGTAAAACACAAAGCCA
CTGAACAGTATTATGCCATGAAGATCTTAGATAAGCAGAAGGTTGTTAAACTGAAGCAAATAGAGCATAC
TTTGAATGAGAAAAGAATATTACAGGCAGTGAATTTTCCTTTCCTTGTTCGACTGGAGTATGCTTTTAAG
GATAATTCTAATTTATACATGGTTATGGAATATGTCCCTGGGGGTGAGATGTTTTCACATCTAAGAAGAA
TTGGAAGGTTCAGTGAGCCCCATGCACGGTTCTATGCAGCTCAGATAGTGCTAACATTCGAGTACCTCCA
TTCACTAGACCTCATCTACAGAGATCTAAAACCTGAAAATCTCTTAATTGACCATCAAGGCTATATCCAG
GTCACAGACTTTGGGTTTGCCAAAAGAGTTAAAGGCAGAACTTGGACATTATGTGGAACTCCAGAGTATT
TGGCTCCAGAAATAATTCTCAGCAAGGGCTACAATAAGGCAGTGGATTGGTGGGCATTAGGAGTGCTAAT
CTATGAAATGGCAGCTGGCTATCCCCCATTCTTTGCAGACCAACCAATTCAGATTTATGAAAAGATTGTT
TCTGGAAAGGTCCGATTCCCATCCCACTTCAGTTCAGATCTCAAGGACCTTCTACGGAACCTGCTGCAGG
TGGATTTGACCAAGAGATTTGGAAATCTAAAGAATGGTGTCAGTGATATAAAAACTCACAAGTGGTTTGC
CACGACAGATTGGATTGCTATTTACCAGAGGAAGGTTGAAGCTCCATTCATACCAAAGTTTAGAGGCTCT
GGAGATACCAGCAACTTTGATGACTATGAAGAAGAAGATATCCGTGTCTCTATAACAGAAAAATGTGCAA
AAGAATTTGGTGAATTTTGAATCCACCCAGCTTTCTTGTACAAAGTGGTGATATCCAGCACAGTGGCGGC
CGCTCGACAATCAACCTCTGGATTACAAAATTTGTGAAAGATTGACTGGTATTCTTAACTATGTTGCTCC
TTTTACGCTATGTGGATACGCTGCTTTAATGCCTTTGTATCATGCTATTGCTTCCCGTATGGCTTTCATT
TTCTCCTCCTTGTATAAATCCTGGTTGCTGTCTCTTTATGAGGAGTTGTGGCCCGTTGTCAGGCAACGTG
GCGTGGTGTGCACTGTGTTTGCTGACGCAACCCCCACTGGTTGGGGCATTGCCACCACCTGTCAGCTCCT
TTCCGGGACTTTCGCTTTCCCCCTCCCTATTGCCACGGCGGAACTCATCGCCGCCTGCCTTGCCCGCTGC
TGGACAGGGGCTCGGCTGTTGGGCACTGACAATTCCGTGGTGTTGTCGGGGAAGCTGACGTCCTTTCCAT
GGCTGCTCGCCTGTGTTGCCACCTGGATTCTGCGCGGGACGTCCTTCTGCTACGTCCCTTCGGCCCTCAA
TCCAGCGGACCTTCCTTCCCGCGGCCTGCTGCCGGCTCTGCGGCCTCTTCCGCGTCTTCGCCTTCGCCCT
CAGACGAGTCGGATCTCCCTTTGGGCCGCCTCCCCGCCTGGAATTCTACCGGGTAGGGGAGGCGCTTTTC
CCAAGGCAGTCTGGAGCATGCGCTTTAGCAGCCCCGCTGGGCACTTGGCGCTACACAAGTGGCCTCTGGC
CTCGCACACATTCCACATCCACCGGTAGGCGCCAACCGGCTCCGTTCTTTGGTGGCCCCTTCGCGCCACC
TTCTACTCCTCCCCTAGTCAGGAAGTTCCCCCCCGCCCCGCAGCTCGCGTCGTGCAGGACGTGACAAATG
GAAGTAGCACGTCTCACTAGTCTCGTGCAGATGGACAGCACCGCTGAGCAATGGAAGCGGGTAGGCCTTT
GGGGCAGCGGCCAATAGCAGCTTTGCTCCTTCGCTTTCTGGGCTCAGAGGCTGGGAAGGGGTGGGTCCGG
GGGCGGGCTCAGGGGCGGGCTCAGGGGCGGGGCGGGCGCCCGAAGGTCCTCCGGAGGCCCGGCATTCTGC
ACGCTTCAAAAGCGCACGTCTGCCGCGCTGTTCTCCTCTTCCTCATCTCCGGGCCTTTCGACCTGCAGCC
CAAGCTTACCATGACCGAGTACAAGCCCACGGTGCGCCTCGCCACCCGCGACGACGTCCCCAGGGCCGTA
CGCACCCTCGCCGCCGCGTTCGCCGACTACCCCGCCACGCGCCACACCGTCGATCCGGACCGCCACATCG
AGCGGGTCACCGAGCTGCAAGAACTCTTCCTCACGCGCGTCGGGCTCGACATCGGCAAGGTGTGGGTCGC
GGACGACGGCGCCGCGGTGGCGGTCTGGACCACGCCGGAGAGCGTCGAAGCGGGGGCGGTGTTCGCCGAG
ATCGGCCCGCGCATGGCCGAGTTGAGCGGTTCCCGGCTGGCCGCGCAGCAACAGATGGAAGGCCTCCTGG
CGCCGCACCGGCCCAAGGAGCCCGCGTGGTTCCTGGCCACCGTCGGCGTCTCGCCCGACCACCAGGGCAA
GGGTCTGGGCAGCGCCGTCGTGCTCCCCGGAGTGGAGGCGGCCGAGCGCGCCGGGGTGCCCGCCTTCCTG
GAGACCTCCGCGCCCCGCAACCTCCCCTTCTACGAGCGGCTCGGCTTCACCGTCACCGCCGACGTCGAGG
TGCCCGAAGGACCGCGCACCTGGTGCATGACCCGCAAGCCCGGTGCCTGACGCCCGCCCCACGACCCGCA
GCGCCCGACCGAAAGGAGCGCACGACCCCATGCATCTCGAGGGCCCGGTACCTTTAAGACCAATGACTTA
CAAGGCAGCTGTAGATCTTAGCCACTTTTTAAAAGAAAAGGGGGGACTGGAAGGGCTAGCTCACTCCCAA
CGAAGACAAGATCTGCTTTTTGCTTGTACTGGGTCTCTCTGGTTAGACCAGATCTGAGCCTGGGAGCTCT
CTGGCTAACTAGGGAACCCACTGCTTAAGCCTCAATAAAGCTTGCCTTGAGTGCTTCAAGTAGTGTGTGC
CCGTCTGTTGTGTGACTCTGGTAACTAGAGATCCCTCAGACCCTTTTAGTCAGTGTGGAAAATCTCTAGC
AGTAGTAGTTCATGTCATCTTATTATTCAGTATTTATAACTTGCAAAGAAATGAATATCAGAGAGTGAGA
GGAACTTGTTTATTGCAGCTTATAATGGTTACAAATAAAGCAATAGCATCACAAATTTCACAAATAAAGC
ATTTTTTTCACTGCATTCTAGTTGTGGTTTGTCCAAACTCATCAATGTATCTTATCATGTCTGGCTCTAG
CTATCCCGCCCCTAACTCCGCCCATCCCGCCCCTAACTCCGCCCAGTTCCGCCCATTCTCCGCCCCATGG
CTGACTAATTTTTTTTATTTATGCAGAGGCCGAGGCCGCCTCGGCCTCTGAGCTATTCCAGAAGTAGTGA
GGAGGCTTTTTTGGAGGCCTAGGGACGTACCCAATTCGCCCTATAGTGAGTCGTATTACGCGCGCTCACT
GGCCGTCGTTTTACAACGTCGTGACTGGGAAAACCCTGGCGTTACCCAACTTAATCGCCTTGCAGCACAT
CCCCCTTTCGCCAGCTGGCGTAATAGCGAAGAGGCCCGCACCGATCGCCCTTCCCAACAGTTGCGCAGCC
TGAATGGCGAATGGG
[124 nt withheld, positions 10236-10359]
C
[91 nt withheld, positions 10361-10451]
A
[49 nt withheld, positions 10453-10501]
CCTTTGACGTTGGAGTCCACGTTCTTT
[37 nt withheld, positions 10529-10565]
ACCCTATCTCGGTCTATTCTTTTGATTTATAAGGGATTTTGCCGATTTCGGCCTATTGGTTAAAAAATGA
GCTGATTTAACAAAAATTTAACGCGAATT
